Addgene plasmid #24129: pUltra
Purpose: (Empty Backbone) 3rd generation Lentiviral vector for bi-cistronic expression of EGFP and the gene of interest
Depositing lab: Malcolm Moore. Depositing organization: Memorial Sloan-Kettering Cancer Center. Publication: Tunneling nanotubes provide a unique conduit for intercellular transfer of cellular contents in human malignant pleural mesothelioma. Lou E, Fujisawa S, Morozov A, Barlas A, Romin Y, Dogan Y, Gholami S, Moreira AL, Manova-Todorova K, Moore MA. PLoS One. 2012;7(3):e33093. doi: 10.1371/journal.pone.0033093. Epub 2012 Mar 9. PubMed 22427958.
Backbone
  Vector backbone: pRRL
  Backbone manufacturer: Didier Trono
  Backbone size (bp): 7000
  Vector type: Mammalian Expression, Lentiviral
Growth in bacteria
  Bacterial resistance: Ampicillin, 100 μg/mL
  Growth temperature: 37°C
  Growth strain: Stbl3
  Growth instructions: Stbl3 or SC110 (See below**)
  Copy number: Unknown
Gene/Insert
  Gene/Insert name: None
  Tag / fusion protein: EGFP (N terminal on backbone)
  Cloning method: Restriction Enzyme; 5′ cloning site XbaI/NheI (not destroyed); 3′ cloning site BamHI/BcII (not destroyed)
  Sequencing primers: 5′ hUBCpro-F
Terms and licenses: Academic/Nonprofit Terms; Industry Terms: Not Available to Industry
Depositor comments: pUltra was cloned by Yildirim Dogan () It is described in the associated article (PMID 22427958) and also in PMID 24630793. This is a 3rd generation Lentiviral vector with an internal Ubiquitinc Promoter. By cloning into the compatible cloning sites* (XbaI and BamHI) downstream of EGFP-P2A, you get a bi-cistronic expression of EGFP and the gene of interest. You can clone a second gene of interest into the NheI/bclI**donwstream of EGFP-P2A-gene1-T2A and get a multi-cistronic expression of all three genes. * compatible cloning site (ccs): you can pcr amplifiy your gene of interest with a forward primer including one of these cutting sites: SpeI or NheI or XbaI and a reverse primer with one these cutting sites: BglII or BamHI or bclI. The PCR product is now compatible with the first site as well the 2nd site. "You can mix and match". ** for bclI the vector has to be amplified by dam-methylation defective E coli strains (e.g. SC110 Stratagene). Further advantage of the vector is, that you can simultaneously do RNAi by cloning H1-shRNA cassettes into the unique SnaBI site in the 3´-LTR. Plus while integration the RNAi cassette gets doubled, since the 5´LTR is dublicated while reverse transcripton from the 3´-LTR ***P2A: 3984-4046 bp and T2A: 4062-4124 bp
How to cite: pUltra was a gift from Malcolm Moore (Addgene plasmid # 24129 ; http://n2t.net/addgene:24129 ; RRID:Addgene_24129)
