[The description below was written by a language model from this plasmid's Addgene catalogue record and the feature table of its GenBank file.]
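Description:
pUltra is an empty third-generation, self-inactivating HIV-1 lentiviral backbone derived from pRRL, designed for expressing one or two genes of interest together with EGFP in mammalian cells. The full-length sequence records (about 8.3 kb) show a high-copy ColE1/pUC-type origin and a beta-lactamase gene for ampicillin selection in E. coli, plus an f1 origin, an SV40 origin and flanking lac, T3 and T7 elements inherited from the cloning backbone. The viral portion comprises a truncated 5' LTR (one of the two full records annotates an RSV enhancer/promoter directly upstream, which would drive Tat-independent genomic RNA synthesis in packaging cells), the Psi packaging signal, the RRE for Rev-dependent export, the cPPT/CTS, a WPRE, and a U3-deleted 3' LTR followed by an SV40 polyadenylation signal. A third, 900 bp record covers only the 3' LTR region.

The internal cassette is driven by the human ubiquitin C promoter and opens with a Kozak sequence and EGFP, followed in frame by a P2A peptide, a first cloning site (XbaI/BamHI), a T2A peptide and a second cloning site (NheI/BclI). Because 2A peptides cause ribosomal skipping, a gene placed after P2A gives bicistronic output of separate EGFP and target proteins, and adding a second gene after T2A yields three products from one transcript. The sites have mutually compatible ends, so a single PCR product can go into either position; use of BclI requires plasmid prepared from a dam-deficient strain. The depositor also notes a unique SnaBI site in the 3' LTR for inserting H1-shRNA cassettes, which are duplicated in the provirus when the 3' LTR is copied to the 5' end during reverse transcription, allowing overexpression and knockdown from one vector.
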