LOCUS       Exported 8327 bp ds-DNA circular SYN 12-MAY-2021
DEFINITION  3rd generation Lentiviral vector for bi-cistronic expression of EGFP
            and the gene of interest.
ACCESSION   .
VERSION     .
KEYWORDS    pUltra
SOURCE      synthetic DNA construct
  ORGANISM  synthetic DNA construct
REFERENCE   1 (bases 1 to 8327)
  AUTHORS   Lou E, Fujisawa S, Morozov A, Barlas A, Romin Y, Dogan Y, Gholami S,
            Moreira AL, Manova-Todorova K, Moore MA
  TITLE     Tunneling nanotubes provide a unique conduit for intercellular
            transfer of cellular contents in human malignant pleural
            mesothelioma.
  JOURNAL   PLoS One. 2012;7(3):e33093. doi: 10.1371/journal.pone.0033093. Epub
            2012 Mar 9.
  PUBMED    22427958
REFERENCE   2 (bases 1 to 8327)
  AUTHORS   .
  TITLE     Direct Submission
  JOURNAL   Exported May 12, 2021 from SnapGene Server 1.1.58
            http://www.snapgene.com
FEATURES             Location/Qualifiers
     source          1..8327
                     /organism="synthetic DNA construct"
                     /mol_type="other DNA"
     LTR             236..413
                     /label=5' LTR (truncated)
                     /note="truncated 5' long terminal repeat (LTR) from HIV-1"
     misc_feature    457..582
                     /label=HIV-1 Psi
                     /note="packaging signal of human immunodeficiency virus
                     type 1"
     misc_feature    1075..1308
                     /label=RRE
                     /note="The Rev response element (RRE) of HIV-1 allows for
                     Rev-dependent mRNA export from the nucleus to the
                     cytoplasm."
     CDS             1493..1537
                     /codon_start=1
                     /product="antigenic peptide corresponding to amino acids
                     655 to 669 of the HIV envelope protein gp41 (Lutje Hulsik
                     et al., 2013)"
                     /label=gp41 peptide
                     /note="recognized by the 2H10 single-chain llama nanobody"
                     /translation="KNEQELLELDKWASL"
     misc_feature    1835..1952
                     /label=cPPT/CTS
                     /note="central polypurine tract and central termination
                     sequence of HIV-1"
     promoter        2017..3228
                     /label=UbC promoter
                     /note="human ubiquitin C promoter"
     primer_bind     3065..3084
                     /label=hUBCpro-F
                     /note="Human Ubiquitin C (UbC) promoter, forward primer"
     regulatory      3261..3270
                     /regulatory_class="other"
                     /note="vertebrate consensus sequence for strong initiation
                     of translation (Kozak, 1987)"
     CDS             3267..3983
                     /codon_start=1
                     /product="enhanced GFP"
                     /label=EGFP
                     /translation="MVSKGEELFTGVVPILVELDGDVNGHKFSVSGEGEGDATYGKLTL
                     KFICTTGKLPVPWPTLVTTLTYGVQCFSRYPDHMKQHDFFKSAMPEGYVQERTIFFKDD
                     GNYKTRAEVKFEGDTLVNRIELKGIDFKEDGNILGHKLEYNYNSHNVYIMADKQKNGIK
                     VNFKIRHNIEDGSVQLADHYQQNTPIGDGPVLLPDNHYLSTQSALSKDPNEKRDHMVLL
                     EFVTAAGITLGMDELYK"
     CDS             3267..3983
                     /codon_start=1
                     /product="the original enhanced GFP (Yang et al., 1996)"
                     /label=EGFP
                     /note="mammalian codon-optimized"
                     /translation="MVSKGEELFTGVVPILVELDGDVNGHKFSVSGEGEGDATYGKLTL
                     KFICTTGKLPVPWPTLVTTLTYGVQCFSRYPDHMKQHDFFKSAMPEGYVQERTIFFKDD
                     GNYKTRAEVKFEGDTLVNRIELKGIDFKEDGNILGHKLEYNYNSHNVYIMADKQKNGIK
                     VNFKIRHNIEDGSVQLADHYQQNTPIGDGPVLLPDNHYLSTQSALSKDPNEKRDHMVLL
                     EFVTAAGITLGMDELYK"
     primer_bind     complement(3312..3333)
                     /label=EGFP-N
                     /note="EGFP, reverse primer"
     primer_bind     complement(3573..3592)
                     /label=EXFP-R
                     /note="For distinguishing EGFP variants, reverse primer"
     primer_bind     3920..3941
                     /label=EGFP-C
                     /note="EGFP, forward primer"
     CDS             3993..4049
                     /codon_start=1
                     /product="2A peptide from porcine teschovirus-1
                     polyprotein"
                     /label=P2A
                     /note="Eukaryotic ribosomes fail to insert a peptide bond
                     between the Gly and Pro residues, yielding separate
                     polypeptides."
                     /translation="ATNFSLLKQAGDVEENPGP"
     CDS             4071..4124
                     /codon_start=1
                     /product="2A peptide from Thosea asigna virus capsid
                     protein"
                     /label=T2A
                     /note="Eukaryotic ribosomes fail to insert a peptide bond
                     between the Gly and Pro residues, yielding separate
                     polypeptides."
                     /translation="EGRGSLLTCGDVEENPGP"
     misc_feature    4168..4756
                     /label=WPRE
                     /note="woodchuck hepatitis virus posttranscriptional
                     regulatory element"
     primer_bind     complement(4221..4241)
                     /label=WPRE-R
                     /note="WPRE, reverse primer"
     CDS             complement(4639..4650)
                     /codon_start=1
                     /product="Factor Xa recognition and cleavage site"
                     /label=Factor Xa site
                     /translation="IEGR"
     LTR             4847..5080
                     /label=3' LTR (Delta-U3)
                     /note="self-inactivating 3' long terminal repeat (LTR) from
                     HIV-1"
     polyA_signal    5152..5273
                     /label=SV40 poly(A) signal
                     /note="SV40 polyadenylation signal"
     primer_bind     complement(5189..5208)
                     /label=SV40pA-R
                     /note="SV40 polyA, reverse primer"
     primer_bind     5243..5262
                     /label=EBV-rev
                     /note="SV40 polyA terminator, reverse primer"
     rep_origin      5313..5448
                     /label=SV40 ori
                     /note="SV40 origin of replication"
     primer_bind     5375..5394
                     /label=SV40pro-F
                     /note="SV40 promoter/origin, forward primer"
     primer_bind     complement(5468..5487)
                     /label=T7
                     /note="T7 promoter, forward primer"
     promoter        complement(5469..5487)
                     /label=T7 promoter
                     /note="promoter for bacteriophage T7 RNA polymerase"
     primer_bind     complement(5497..5514)
                     /label=M13 Forward
                     /note="In lacZ gene. Also called M13-F20 or M13 (-21)
                     Forward"
     primer_bind     complement(5497..5513)
                     /label=M13 fwd
                     /note="common sequencing primer, one of multiple similar
                     variants"
     primer_bind     complement(5506..5528)
                     /label=M13/pUC Forward
                     /note="In lacZ gene"
     rep_origin      5658..6113
                     /direction=RIGHT
                     /label=f1 ori
                     /note="f1 bacteriophage origin of replication; arrow
                     indicates direction of (+) strand synthesis"
     primer_bind     complement(5745..5764)
                     /label=F1ori-R
                     /note="F1 origin, reverse primer"
     primer_bind     5955..5976
                     /label=F1ori-F
                     /note="F1 origin, forward primer"
     promoter        6142..6246
                     /gene="bla"
                     /label=AmpR promoter
     CDS             6247..7107
                     /codon_start=1
                     /gene="bla"
                     /product="beta-lactamase"
                     /label=AmpR
                     /note="confers resistance to ampicillin, carbenicillin, and
                     related antibiotics"
                     /translation="MSIQHFRVALIPFFAAFCLPVFAHPETLVKVKDAEDQLGARVGYI
                     ELDLNSGKILESFRPEERFPMMSTFKVLLCGAVLSRIDAGQEQLGRRIHYSQNDLVEYS
                     PVTEKHLTDGMTVRELCSAAITMSDNTAANLLLTTIGGPKELTAFLHNMGDHVTRLDRW
                     EPELNEAIPNDERDTTMPVAMATTLRKLLTGELLTLASRQQLIDWMEADKVAGPLLRSA
                     LPAGWFIADKSGAGERGSRGIIAALGPDGKPSRIVVIYTTGSQATMDERNRQIAEIGAS
                     LIKHW"
     primer_bind     complement(6465..6484)
                     /label=Amp-R
                     /note="Ampicillin resistance gene, reverse primer"
     rep_origin      7278..7866
                     /direction=RIGHT
                     /label=ori
                     /note="high-copy-number ColE1/pMB1/pBR322/pUC origin of
                     replication"
     primer_bind     7767..7786
                     /label=pBR322ori-F
                     /note="pBR322 origin, forward primer"
     primer_bind     8020..8037
                     /label=L4440
                     /note="L4440 vector, forward primer"
     protein_bind    8154..8175
                     /label=CAP binding site
                     /bound_moiety="E. coli catabolite activator protein"
                     /note="CAP binding activates transcription in the presence
                     of cAMP."
     promoter        8190..8220
                     /label=lac promoter
                     /note="promoter for the E. coli lac operon"
     protein_bind    8228..8244
                     /label=lac operator
                     /bound_moiety="lac repressor encoded by lacI"
                     /note="The lac repressor binds to the lac operator to
                     inhibit transcription in E. coli. This inhibition can be
                     relieved by adding lactose or
                     isopropyl-beta-D-thiogalactopyranoside (IPTG)."
     primer_bind     8233..8255
                     /label=M13/pUC Reverse
                     /note="In lacZ gene"
     primer_bind     8252..8268
                     /label=M13 rev
                     /note="common sequencing primer, one of multiple similar
                     variants"
     primer_bind     8252..8268
                     /label=M13 Reverse
                     /note="In lacZ gene. Also called M13-rev"
     primer_bind     8287..8307
                     /label=T3
                     /note="T3 promoter, forward primer"
     promoter        8289..8307
                     /label=T3 promoter
                     /note="promoter for bacteriophage T3 RNA polymerase"
ORIGIN
        1 agcttaatgt agtcttatgc aatactcttg tagtcttgca acatggtaac gatgagttag
       61 caacatgcct tacaaggaga gaaaaagcac cgtgcatgcc gattggtgga agtaaggtgg
      121 tacgatcgtg ccttattagg aaggcaacag acgggtctga catggattgg acgaaccact
      181 gaattgccgc attgcagaga tattgtattt aagtgcctag ctcgatacaa taaacgggtc
      241 tctctggtta gaccagatct gagcctggct ctctggctaa ctagggaacc cactgcttaa
      301 gcctcaataa agcttgcctt gagtgcttca agtagtgtgt gcccgtctgt tgtgtgactc
      361 tggtaactag agatccctca gaccctttta gtcagtgtgg aaaatctcta gcagtggcgc
      421 ccgaacaggg acctgaaagc gaaagggaaa ccagagctct ctcgacgcag gactcggctt
      481 gctgaagcgc gcacggcaag aggcgagggg cggcgactgg tgagtacgcc aaaaattttg
      541 actagcggag gctagaagga gagagatggg tgcgagagcg tcagtattaa gcgggggaga
      601 attagatcgc gatgggaaaa aattcggtta aggccagggg gaaagaaaaa atataaatta
      661 aaacatatag tatgggcaag cagggagcta gaacgattcg cagttaatcc tggcctgtta
      721 gaaacatcag aaggctgtag acaaatactg ggacagctac aaccatccct tcagacagga
      781 tcagaagaac ttagatcatt atataataca gtagcaaccc tctattgtgt gcatcaaagg
      841 atagagataa aagacaccaa ggaagcttta gacaagatag aggaagagca aaacaaaagt
      901 aagaccaccg cacagcaagc ggccgctgat cttcagacct ggaggaggag atatgaggga
      961 caattggaga agtgaattat ataaatataa agtagtaaaa attgaaccat taggagtagc
     1021 acccaccaag gcaaagagaa gagtggtgca gagagaaaaa agagcagtgg gaataggagc
     1081 tttgttcctt gggttcttgg gagcagcagg aagcactatg ggcgcagcgt caatgacgct
     1141 gacggtacag gccagacaat tattgtctgg tatagtgcag cagcagaaca atttgctgag
     1201 ggctattgag gcgcaacagc atctgttgca actcacagtc tggggcatca agcagctcca
     1261 ggcaagaatc ctggctgtgg aaagatacct aaaggatcaa cagctcctgg ggatttgggg
     1321 ttgctctgga aaactcattt gcaccactgc tgtgccttgg aatgctagtt ggagtaataa
     1381 atctctggaa cagatttgga atcacacgac ctggatggag tgggacagag aaattaacaa
     1441 ttacacaagc ttaatacact ccttaattga agaatcgcaa aaccagcaag aaaagaatga
     1501 acaagaatta ttggaattag ataaatgggc aagtttgtgg aattggttta acataacaaa
     1561 ttggctgtgg tatataaaat tattcataat gatagtagga ggcttggtag gtttaagaat
     1621 agtttttgct gtactttcta tagtgaatag agttaggcag ggatattcac cattatcgtt
     1681 tcagacccac ctcccaaccc cgaggggacc cgacaggccc gaaggaatag aagaagaagg
     1741 tggagagaga gacagagaca gatccattcg attagtgaac ggatcggcac tgcgtgcgcc
     1801 aattctgcag acaaatggca gtattcatcc acaattttaa aagaaaaggg gggattgggg
     1861 ggtacagtgc aggggaaaga atagtagaca taatagcaac agacatacaa actaaagaat
     1921 tacaaaaaca aattacaaaa attcaaaatt ttcgggttta ttacagggac agcagagatc
     1981 cagtttggtt aattaacccg tgtcggctcc agatctggcc tccgcgccgg gttttggcgc
     2041 ctcccgcggg cgcccccctc ctcacggcga gcgctgccac gtcagacgaa gggcgcagcg
     2101 agcgtcctga tccttccgcc cggacgctca ggacagcggc ccgctgctca taagactcgg
     2161 ccttagaacc ccagtatcag cagaaggaca ttttaggacg ggacttgggt gactctaggg
     2221 cactggtttt ctttccagag agcggaacag gcgaggaaaa gtagtccctt ctcggcgatt
     2281 ctgcggaggg atctccgtgg ggcggtgaac gccgatgatt atataaggac gcgccgggtg
     2341 tggcacagct agttccgtcg cagccgggat ttgggtcgcg gttcttgttt gtggatcgct
     2401 gtgatcgtca cttggtgagt agcgggctgc tgggctggcc ggggctttcg tggccgccgg
     2461 gccgctcggt gggacggaag cgtgtggaga gaccgccaag ggctgtagtc tgggtccgcg
     2521 agcaaggttg ccctgaactg ggggttgggg ggagcgcagc aaaatggcgg ctgttcccga
     2581 gtcttgaatg gaagacgctt gtgaggcggg ctgtgaggtc gttgaaacaa ggtggggggc
     2641 atggtgggcg gcaagaaccc aaggtcttga ggccttcgct aatgcgggaa agctcttatt
     2701 cgggtgagat gggctggggc accatctggg gaccctgacg tgaagtttgt cactgactgg
     2761 agaactcggt ttgtcgtctg ttgcgggggc ggcagttatg gcggtgccgt tgggcagtgc
     2821 acccgtacct ttgggagcgc gcgccctcgt cgtgtcgtga cgtcacccgt tctgttggct
     2881 tataatgcag ggtggggcca cctgccggta ggtgtgcggt aggcttttct ccgtcgcagg
     2941 acgcagggtt cgggcctagg gtaggctctc ctgaatcgac aggcgccgga cctctggtga
     3001 ggggagggat aagtgaggcg tcagtttctt tggtcggttt tatgtaccta tcttcttaag
     3061 tagctgaagc tccggttttg aactatgcgc tcggggttgg cgagtgtgtt ttgtgaagtt
     3121 ttttaggcac cttttgaaat gtaatcattt gggtcaatat gtaattttca gtgttagact
     3181 agtaaattgt ccgctaaatt ctggccgttt ttggcttttt tgttagacga agcttgggct
     3241 gcaggtccga tccaccggtc gccaccatgg tgagcaaggg cgaggagctg ttcaccgggg
     3301 tggtgcccat cctggtcgag ctggacggcg acgtaaacgg ccacaagttc agcgtgtccg
     3361 gcgagggcga gggcgatgcc acctacggca agctgaccct gaagttcatc tgcaccaccg
     3421 gcaagctgcc cgtgccctgg cccaccctcg tgaccaccct gacctacggc gtgcagtgct
     3481 tcagccgcta ccccgaccac atgaagcagc acgacttctt caagtccgcc atgcccgaag
     3541 gctacgtcca ggagcgcacc atcttcttca aggacgacgg caactacaag acccgcgccg
     3601 aggtgaagtt cgagggcgac accctggtga accgcatcga gctgaagggc atcgacttca
     3661 aggaggacgg caacatcctg gggcacaagc tggagtacaa ctacaacagc cacaacgtct
     3721 atatcatggc cgacaagcag aagaacggca tcaaggtgaa cttcaagatc cgccacaaca
     3781 tcgaggacgg cagcgtgcag ctcgccgacc actaccagca gaacaccccc atcggcgacg
     3841 gccccgtgct gctgcccgac aaccactacc tgagcaccca gtccgccctg agcaaagacc
     3901 ccaacgagaa gcgcgatcac atggtcctgc tggagttcgt gaccgccgcc gggatcactc
     3961 tcggcatgga cgagctgtac aagggatctg gagcaacaaa cttctcacta ctcaaacaag
     4021 caggtgacgt ggaggagaat cccgggcctt ctagaggatc cggctccggc gagggcaggg
     4081 gaagtctact aacatgcggg gacgtggagg aaaatcccgg cccagctagc gtgtgatcag
     4141 aattcgttcc ggagtcgtcg actcgacaat caacctctgg attacaaaat ttgtgaaaga
     4201 ttgactggta ttcttaacta tgttgctcct tttacgctat gtggatacgc tgctttaatg
     4261 cctttgtatc atgctattgc ttcccgtatg gctttcattt tctcctcctt gtataaatcc
     4321 tggttgctgt ctctttatga ggagttgtgg cccgttgtca ggcaacgtgg cgtggtgtgc
     4381 actgtgtttg ctgacgcaac ccccactggt tggggcattg ccaccacctg tcagctcctt
     4441 tccgggactt tcgctttccc cctccctatt gccacggcgg aactcatcgc cgcctgcctt
     4501 gcccgctgct ggacaggggc tcggctgttg ggcactgaca attccgtggt gttgtcgggg
     4561 aagctgacgt cctttccatg gctgctcgcc tgtgttgcca cctggattct gcgcgggacg
     4621 tccttctgct acgtcccttc ggccctcaat ccagcggacc ttccttcccg cggcctgctg
     4681 ccggctctgc ggcctcttcc gcatcttcgc cttcgccctc agacgagtcg gatctccctt
     4741 tgggccgcct ccccgcctgg aattaattcg agctcggtac ctttaagacc aatgacttac
     4801 aaggcagctg tagatcttag ccacttttta aaagaaaagg ggggactgga agggctacgt
     4861 aactcccaac gaagacaaga tctgcttttt gcttgtactg ggtctctctg gttagaccag
     4921 atctgagcct gggagctctc tggctaacta gggaacccac tgcttaagcc tcaataaagc
     4981 ttgccttgag tgcttcaagt agtgtgtgcc cgtctgttgt gtgactctgg taactagaga
     5041 tccctcagac ccttttagtc agtgtggaaa atctctagca gtagtagttc atgtcatctt
     5101 attattcagt atttataact tgcaaagaaa tgaatatcag agagtgagag gaacttgttt
     5161 attgcagctt ataatggtta caaataaagc aatagcatca caaatttcac aaataaagca
     5221 tttttttcac tgcattctag ttgtggtttg tccaaactca tcaatgtatc ttatcatgtc
     5281 tggctctagc tatcccgccc ctaactccgc ccatcccgcc cctaactccg cccagttccg
     5341 cccattctcc gccccatggc tgactaattt tttttattta tgcagaggcc gaggccgcct
     5401 cggcctctga gctattccag aagtagtgag gaggcttttt tggaggccta gggacgtacc
     5461 caattcgccc tatagtgagt cgtattacgc gcgctcactg gccgtcgttt tacaacgtcg
     5521 tgactgggaa aaccctggcg ttacccaact taatcgcctt gcagcacatc cccctttcgc
     5581 cagctggcgt aatagcgaag aggcccgcac cgatcgccct tcccaacagt tgcgcagcct
     5641 gaatggcgaa tggcgcgnnn nnnnnnnnnn nnnnnnnnnn nnnnnnnnnn nnnnnnnnnn
     5701 nnnnnnnnnn nnnnnnnnnn nnnnnnnnnn nnnnnnnnnn nnnnnnnnnn nnnnnnnnnn
     5761 nnnnnnnnnn nnnnnnnnnn ncnnnnnnnn nnnnnnnnnn nnnnnnnnnn nnnnnnnnnn
     5821 nnnnnnnnnn nnnnnnnnnn nnnnnnnnnn nnnnnnnnnn nnnnnnnnnn nnnannnnnn
     5881 nnnnnnnnnn nnnnnnnnnn nnnnnnnnnn nnnnnnnnnn nnncctttga cgttggagtc
     5941 cacgttcttt aatagtggac tcttgttcca aactggaaca acactcaacc ctatctcggt
     6001 ctattctttt gatttataag ggattttgcc gatttcggcc tattggttaa aaaatgagct
     6061 gatttaacaa aaatttaacg cgaattttaa caaaatatta acgtttacaa tttcccaggt
     6121 ggcacttttc ggggaaatgt gcgcggaacc cctatttgtt tatttttcta aatacattca
     6181 aatatgtatc cgctcatgag acaataaccc tgataaatgc ttcaataata ttgaaaaagg
     6241 aagagtatga gtattcaaca tttccgtgtc gcccttattc ccttttttgc ggcattttgc
     6301 cttcctgttt ttgctcaccc agaaacgctg gtgaaagtaa aagatgctga agatcagttg
     6361 ggtgcacgag tgggttacat cgaactggat ctcaacagcg gtaagatcct tgagagtttt
     6421 cgccccgaag aacgttttcc aatgatgagc acttttaaag ttctgctatg tggcgcggta
     6481 ttatcccgta ttgacgccgg gcaagagcaa ctcggtcgcc gcatacacta ttctcagaat
     6541 gacttggttg agtactcacc agtcacagaa aagcatctta cggatggcat gacagtaaga
     6601 gaattatgca gtgctgccat aaccatgagt gataacactg cggccaactt acttctgaca
     6661 acgatcggag gaccgaagga gctaaccgct tttttgcaca acatggggga tcatgtaact
     6721 cgccttgatc gttgggaacc ggagctgaat gaagccatac caaacgacga gcgtgacacc
     6781 acgatgcctg tagcaatggc aacaacgttg cgcaaactat taactggcga actacttact
     6841 ctagcttccc ggcaacaatt aatagactgg atggaggcgg ataaagttgc aggaccactt
     6901 ctgcgctcgg cccttccggc tggctggttt attgctgata aatctggagc cggtgagcgt
     6961 gggtctcgcg gtatcattgc agcactgggg ccagatggta agccctcccg tatcgtagtt
     7021 atctacacga cggggagtca ggcaactatg gatgaacgaa atagacagat cgctgagata
     7081 ggtgcctcac tgattaagca ttggtaactg tcagaccaag tttactcata tatactttag
     7141 attgatttaa aacttcattt ttaatttaaa aggatctagg tgaagatcct ttttgataat
     7201 ctcatgacca aaatccctta acgtgagttt tcgttccact gagcgtcaga ccccgtagaa
     7261 aagatcaaag gatcttcttg agatcctttt tttctgcgcg taatctgctg cttgcaaaca
     7321 aaaaaaccac cgctaccagc ggtggtttgt ttgccggatc aagagctacc aactcttttt
     7381 ccgaaggtaa ctggcttcag cagagcgcag ataccaaata ctgtccttct agtgtagccg
     7441 tagttaggcc accacttcaa gaactctgta gcaccgccta catacctcgc tctgctaatc
     7501 ctgttaccag tggctgctgc cagtggcgat aagtcgtgtc ttaccgggtt ggactcaaga
     7561 cgatagttac cggataaggc gcagcggtcg ggctgaacgg ggggttcgtg cacacagccc
     7621 agcttggagc gaacgaccta caccgaactg agatacctac agcgtgagct atgagaaagc
     7681 gccacgcttc ccgaagggag aaaggcggac aggtatccgg taagcggcag ggtcggaaca
     7741 ggagagcgca cgagggagct tccaggggga aacgcctggt atctttatag tcctgtcggg
     7801 tttcgccacc tctgacttga gcgtcgattt ttgtgatgct cgtcaggggg gcggagccta
     7861 tggaaaaacg ccagcaacgc ggccttttta cggttcctgg ccttttgctg gccttttgct
     7921 cacatgttct ttcctgcgtt atcccctgat tctgtggata accgtattac cgcctttgag
     7981 tgagctgata ccgctcgccg cagccgaacg accgagcgca gcgagtcagt gagcgaggaa
     8041 gcggaagagc gcccaatacg caaaccgcct ctccccgcgc gttggccgat tcattaatgc
     8101 agctggcacg acaggtttcc cgactggaaa gcgggcagtg agcgcaacgc aattaatgtg
     8161 agttagctca ctcattaggc accccaggct ttacacttta tgcttccggc tcgtatgttg
     8221 tgtggaattg tgagcggata acaatttcac acaggaaaca gctatgacca tgattacgcc
     8281 aagcgcgcaa ttaaccctca ctaaagggaa caaaagctgg agctgca
//
