LOCUS       Exported 8326 bp ds-DNA circular SYN 16-AUG-2021
DEFINITION  3rd generation Lentiviral vector for bi-cistronic expression of EGFP
            and the gene of interest.
ACCESSION   .
VERSION     .
KEYWORDS    pUltra
SOURCE      synthetic DNA construct
  ORGANISM  synthetic DNA construct
REFERENCE   1 (bases 1 to 8326)
  AUTHORS   Lou E, Fujisawa S, Morozov A, Barlas A, Romin Y, Dogan Y, Gholami S,
            Moreira AL, Manova-Todorova K, Moore MA
  TITLE     Tunneling nanotubes provide a unique conduit for intercellular
            transfer of cellular contents in human malignant pleural
            mesothelioma.
  JOURNAL   PLoS One. 2012;7(3):e33093. doi: 10.1371/journal.pone.0033093. Epub
            2012 Mar 9.
  PUBMED    22427958
REFERENCE   2 (bases 1 to 8326)
  AUTHORS   .
  TITLE     Direct Submission
  JOURNAL   Exported Aug 16, 2021 from SnapGene Server 1.1.58
            http://www.snapgene.com
FEATURES             Location/Qualifiers
     source          1..8326
                     /organism="synthetic DNA construct"
                     /mol_type="other DNA"
     primer_bind     94..111
                     /label=L4440
                     /note="L4440 vector, forward primer"
     protein_bind    228..249
                     /label=CAP binding site
                     /bound_moiety="E. coli catabolite activator protein"
                     /note="CAP binding activates transcription in the presence
                     of cAMP."
     promoter        264..294
                     /label=lac promoter
                     /note="promoter for the E. coli lac operon"
     protein_bind    302..318
                     /label=lac operator
                     /bound_moiety="lac repressor encoded by lacI"
                     /note="The lac repressor binds to the lac operator to
                     inhibit transcription in E. coli. This inhibition can be
                     relieved by adding lactose or
                     isopropyl-beta-D-thiogalactopyranoside (IPTG)."
     primer_bind     307..329
                     /label=M13/pUC Reverse
                     /note="In lacZ gene"
     primer_bind     326..342
                     /label=M13 rev
                     /note="common sequencing primer, one of multiple similar
                     variants"
     primer_bind     326..342
                     /label=M13 Reverse
                     /note="In lacZ gene. Also called M13-rev"
     primer_bind     361..381
                     /label=T3
                     /note="T3 promoter, forward primer"
     promoter        363..381
                     /label=T3 promoter
                     /note="promoter for bacteriophage T3 RNA polymerase"
     promoter        409..635
                     /label=RSV promoter
                     /note="Rous sarcoma virus enhancer/promoter"
     LTR             636..816
                     /label=5' LTR (truncated)
                     /note="truncated 5' long terminal repeat (LTR) from HIV-1"
     misc_feature    863..988
                     /label=HIV-1 Psi
                     /note="packaging signal of human immunodeficiency virus
                     type 1"
     misc_feature    1481..1714
                     /label=RRE
                     /note="The Rev response element (RRE) of HIV-1 allows for
                     Rev-dependent mRNA export from the nucleus to the
                     cytoplasm."
     CDS             1899..1943
                     /codon_start=1
                     /product="antigenic peptide corresponding to amino acids
                     655 to 669 of the HIV envelope protein gp41 (Lutje Hulsik
                     et al., 2013)"
                     /label=gp41 peptide
                     /note="recognized by the 2H10 single-chain llama nanobody"
                     /translation="KNEQELLELDKWASL"
     misc_feature    2241..2358
                     /label=cPPT/CTS
                     /note="central polypurine tract and central termination
                     sequence of HIV-1"
     promoter        2423..3634
                     /label=UbC promoter
                     /note="human ubiquitin C promoter"
     primer_bind     3471..3490
                     /label=hUBCpro-F
                     /note="Human Ubiquitin C (UbC) promoter, forward primer"
     regulatory      3667..3676
                     /regulatory_class="other"
                     /note="vertebrate consensus sequence for strong initiation
                     of translation (Kozak, 1987)"
     CDS             3673..4389
                     /codon_start=1
                     /product="enhanced GFP"
                     /label=EGFP
                     /translation="MVSKGEELFTGVVPILVELDGDVNGHKFSVSGEGEGDATYGKLTL
                     KFICTTGKLPVPWPTLVTTLTYGVQCFSRYPDHMKQHDFFKSAMPEGYVQERTIFFKDD
                     GNYKTRAEVKFEGDTLVNRIELKGIDFKEDGNILGHKLEYNYNSHNVYIMADKQKNGIK
                     VNFKIRHNIEDGSVQLADHYQQNTPIGDGPVLLPDNHYLSTQSALSKDPNEKRDHMVLL
                     EFVTAAGITLGMDELYK"
     CDS             3673..4389
                     /codon_start=1
                     /product="the original enhanced GFP (Yang et al., 1996)"
                     /label=EGFP
                     /note="mammalian codon-optimized"
                     /translation="MVSKGEELFTGVVPILVELDGDVNGHKFSVSGEGEGDATYGKLTL
                     KFICTTGKLPVPWPTLVTTLTYGVQCFSRYPDHMKQHDFFKSAMPEGYVQERTIFFKDD
                     GNYKTRAEVKFEGDTLVNRIELKGIDFKEDGNILGHKLEYNYNSHNVYIMADKQKNGIK
                     VNFKIRHNIEDGSVQLADHYQQNTPIGDGPVLLPDNHYLSTQSALSKDPNEKRDHMVLL
                     EFVTAAGITLGMDELYK"
     primer_bind     complement(3718..3739)
                     /label=EGFP-N
                     /note="EGFP, reverse primer"
     primer_bind     complement(3979..3998)
                     /label=EXFP-R
                     /note="For distinguishing EGFP variants, reverse primer"
     primer_bind     4326..4347
                     /label=EGFP-C
                     /note="EGFP, forward primer"
     CDS             4399..4455
                     /codon_start=1
                     /product="2A peptide from porcine teschovirus-1
                     polyprotein"
                     /label=P2A
                     /note="Eukaryotic ribosomes fail to insert a peptide bond
                     between the Gly and Pro residues, yielding separate
                     polypeptides."
                     /translation="ATNFSLLKQAGDVEENPGP"
     CDS             4477..4530
                     /codon_start=1
                     /product="2A peptide from Thosea asigna virus capsid
                     protein"
                     /label=T2A
                     /note="Eukaryotic ribosomes fail to insert a peptide bond
                     between the Gly and Pro residues, yielding separate
                     polypeptides."
                     /translation="EGRGSLLTCGDVEENPGP"
     misc_feature    4574..5162
                     /label=WPRE
                     /note="woodchuck hepatitis virus posttranscriptional
                     regulatory element"
     primer_bind     complement(4627..4647)
                     /label=WPRE-R
                     /note="WPRE, reverse primer"
     CDS             complement(5045..5056)
                     /codon_start=1
                     /product="Factor Xa recognition and cleavage site"
                     /label=Factor Xa site
                     /translation="IEGR"
     LTR             5253..5486
                     /label=3' LTR (Delta-U3)
                     /note="self-inactivating 3' long terminal repeat (LTR) from
                     HIV-1"
     polyA_signal    5558..5679
                     /label=SV40 poly(A) signal
                     /note="SV40 polyadenylation signal"
     primer_bind     complement(5595..5614)
                     /label=SV40pA-R
                     /note="SV40 polyA, reverse primer"
     primer_bind     5649..5668
                     /label=EBV-rev
                     /note="SV40 polyA terminator, reverse primer"
     rep_origin      5719..5854
                     /label=SV40 ori
                     /note="SV40 origin of replication"
     primer_bind     5781..5800
                     /label=SV40pro-F
                     /note="SV40 promoter/origin, forward primer"
     primer_bind     complement(5874..5893)
                     /label=T7
                     /note="T7 promoter, forward primer"
     promoter        complement(5875..5893)
                     /label=T7 promoter
                     /note="promoter for bacteriophage T7 RNA polymerase"
     primer_bind     complement(5903..5920)
                     /label=M13 Forward
                     /note="In lacZ gene. Also called M13-F20 or M13 (-21)
                     Forward"
     primer_bind     complement(5903..5919)
                     /label=M13 fwd
                     /note="common sequencing primer, one of multiple similar
                     variants"
     primer_bind     complement(5912..5934)
                     /label=M13/pUC Forward
                     /note="In lacZ gene"
     rep_origin      6061..6516
                     /direction=RIGHT
                     /label=f1 ori
                     /note="f1 bacteriophage origin of replication; arrow
                     indicates direction of (+) strand synthesis"
     primer_bind     complement(6148..6167)
                     /label=F1ori-R
                     /note="F1 origin, reverse primer"
     primer_bind     6358..6379
                     /label=F1ori-F
                     /note="F1 origin, forward primer"
     promoter        6542..6646
                     /gene="bla"
                     /label=AmpR promoter
     CDS             6647..7507
                     /codon_start=1
                     /gene="bla"
                     /product="beta-lactamase"
                     /label=AmpR
                     /note="confers resistance to ampicillin, carbenicillin, and
                     related antibiotics"
                     /translation="MSIQHFRVALIPFFAAFCLPVFAHPETLVKVKDAEDQLGARVGYI
                     ELDLNSGKILESFRPEERFPMMSTFKVLLCGAVLSRIDAGQEQLGRRIHYSQNDLVEYS
                     PVTEKHLTDGMTVRELCSAAITMSDNTAANLLLTTIGGPKELTAFLHNMGDHVTRLDRW
                     EPELNEAIPNDERDTTMPVAMATTLRKLLTGELLTLASRQQLIDWMEADKVAGPLLRSA
                     LPAGWFIADKSGAGERGSRGIIAALGPDGKPSRIVVIYTTGSQATMDERNRQIAEIGAS
                     LIKHW"
     primer_bind     complement(6865..6884)
                     /label=Amp-R
                     /note="Ampicillin resistance gene, reverse primer"
     rep_origin      7678..8266
                     /direction=RIGHT
                     /label=ori
                     /note="high-copy-number ColE1/pMB1/pBR322/pUC origin of
                     replication"
     primer_bind     8167..8186
                     /label=pBR322ori-F
                     /note="pBR322 origin, forward primer"
ORIGIN
        1 ttctttcctg cgttatcccc tgattctgtg gataaccgta ttaccgcctt tgagtgagct
       61 gataccgctc gccgcagccg aacgaccgag cgcagcgagt cagtgagcga ggaagcggaa
      121 gagcgcccaa tacgcaaacc gcctctcccc gcgcgttggc cgattcatta atgcagctgg
      181 cacgacaggt ttcccgactg gaaagcgggc agtgagcgca acgcaattaa tgtgagttag
      241 ctcactcatt aggcacccca ggctttacac tttatgcttc cggctcgtat gttgtgtgga
      301 attgtgagcg gataacaatt tcacacagga aacagctatg accatgatta cgccaagcgc
      361 gcaattaacc ctcactaaag ggaacaaaag ctggagctgc aagcttaatg tagtcttatg
      421 caatactctt gtagtcttgc aacatggtaa cgatgagtta gcaacatgcc ttacaaggag
      481 agaaaaagca ccgtgcatgc cgattggtgg aagtaaggtg gtacgatcgt gccttattag
      541 gaaggcaaca gacgggtctg acatggattg gacgaaccac tgaattgccg cattgcagag
      601 atattgtatt taagtgccta gctcgataca taaacgggtc tctctggtta gaccagatct
      661 gagcctggga gctctctggc taactaggga acccactgct taagcctcaa taaagcttgc
      721 cttgagtgct tcaagtagtg tgtgcccgtc tgttgtgtga ctctggtaac tagagatccc
      781 tcagaccctt ttagtcagtg tggaaaatct ctagcagtgg cgcccgaaca gggacttgaa
      841 agcgaaaggg aaaccagagg agctctctcg acgcaggact cggcttgctg aagcgcgcac
      901 ggcaagaggc gaggggcggc gactggtgag tacgccaaaa attttgacta gcggaggcta
      961 gaaggagaga gatgggtgcg agagcgtcag tattaagcgg gggagaatta gatcgcgatg
     1021 ggaaaaaatt cggttaaggc cagggggaaa gaaaaaatat aaattaaaac atatagtatg
     1081 ggcaagcagg gagctagaac gattcgcagt taatcctggc ctgttagaaa catcagaagg
     1141 ctgtagacaa atactgggac agctacaacc atcccttcag acaggatcag aagaacttag
     1201 atcattatat aatacagtag caaccctcta ttgtgtgcat caaaggatag agataaaaga
     1261 caccaaggaa gctttagaca agatagagga agagcaaaac aaaagtaaga ccaccgcaca
     1321 gcaagcggcc gctgatcttc agacctggag gaggagatat gagggacaat tggagaagtg
     1381 aattatataa atataaagta gtaaaaattg aaccattagg agtagcaccc accaaggcaa
     1441 agagaagagt ggtgcagaga gaaaaaagag cagtgggaat aggagctttg ttccttgggt
     1501 tcttgggagc agcaggaagc actatgggcg cagcgtcaat gacgctgacg gtacaggcca
     1561 gacaattatt gtctggtata gtgcagcagc agaacaattt gctgagggct attgaggcgc
     1621 aacagcatct gttgcaactc acagtctggg gcatcaagca gctccaggca agaatcctgg
     1681 ctgtggaaag atacctaaag gatcaacagc tcctggggat ttggggttgc tctggaaaac
     1741 tcatttgcac cactgctgtg ccttggaatg ctagttggag taataaatct ctggaacaga
     1801 tttggaatca cacgacctgg atggagtggg acagagaaat taacaattac acaagcttaa
     1861 tacactcctt aattgaagaa tcgcaaaacc agcaagaaaa gaatgaacaa gaattattgg
     1921 aattagataa atgggcaagt ttgtggaatt ggtttaacat aacaaattgg ctgtggtata
     1981 taaaattatt cataatgata gtaggaggct tggtaggttt aagaatagtt tttgctgtac
     2041 tttctatagt gaatagagtt aggcagggat attcaccatt atcgtttcag acccacctcc
     2101 caaccccgag gggacccgac aggcccgaag gaatagaaga agaaggtgga gagagagaca
     2161 gagacagatc cattcgatta gtgaacggat cggcactgcg tgcgccaatt ctgcagacaa
     2221 atggcagtat tcatccacaa ttttaaaaga aaagggggga ttggggggta cagtgcaggg
     2281 gaaagaatag tagacataat agcaacagac atacaaacta aagaattaca aaaacaaatt
     2341 acaaaaattc aaaattttcg ggtttattac agggacagca gagatccagt ttggttaatt
     2401 aacccgtgtc ggctccagat ctggcctccg cgccgggttt tggcgcctcc cgcgggcgcc
     2461 cccctcctca cggcgagcgc tgccacgtca gacgaagggc gcagcgagcg tcctgatcct
     2521 tccgcccgga cgctcaggac agcggcccgc tgctcataag actcggcctt agaaccccag
     2581 tatcagcaga aggacatttt aggacgggac ttgggtgact ctagggcact ggttttcttt
     2641 ccagagagcg gaacaggcga ggaaaagtag tcccttctcg gcgattctgc ggagggatct
     2701 ccgtggggcg gtgaacgccg atgattatat aaggacgcgc cgggtgtggc acagctagtt
     2761 ccgtcgcagc cgggatttgg gtcgcggttc ttgtttgtgg atcgctgtga tcgtcacttg
     2821 gtgagtagcg ggctgctggg ctggccgggg ctttcgtggc cgccgggccg ctcggtggga
     2881 cggaagcgtg tggagagacc gccaagggct gtagtctggg tccgcgagca aggttgccct
     2941 gaactggggg ttggggggag cgcagcaaaa tggcggctgt tcccgagtct tgaatggaag
     3001 acgcttgtga ggcgggctgt gaggtcgttg aaacaaggtg gggggcatgg tgggcggcaa
     3061 gaacccaagg tcttgaggcc ttcgctaatg cgggaaagct cttattcggg tgagatgggc
     3121 tggggcacca tctggggacc ctgacgtgaa gtttgtcact gactggagaa ctcggtttgt
     3181 cgtctgttgc gggggcggca gttatggcgg tgccgttggg cagtgcaccc gtacctttgg
     3241 gagcgcgcgc cctcgtcgtg tcgtgacgtc acccgttctg ttggcttata atgcagggtg
     3301 gggccacctg ccggtaggtg tgcggtaggc ttttctccgt cgcaggacgc agggttcggg
     3361 cctagggtag gctctcctga atcgacaggc gccggacctc tggtgagggg agggataagt
     3421 gaggcgtcag tttctttggt cggttttatg tacctatctt cttaagtagc tgaagctccg
     3481 gttttgaact atgcgctcgg ggttggcgag tgtgttttgt gaagtttttt aggcaccttt
     3541 tgaaatgtaa tcatttgggt caatatgtaa ttttcagtgt tagactagta aattgtccgc
     3601 taaattctgg ccgtttttgg cttttttgtt agacgaagct tgggctgcag gtccgatcca
     3661 ccggtcgcca ccatggtgag caagggcgag gagctgttca ccggggtggt gcccatcctg
     3721 gtcgagctgg acggcgacgt aaacggccac aagttcagcg tgtccggcga gggcgagggc
     3781 gatgccacct acggcaagct gaccctgaag ttcatctgca ccaccggcaa gctgcccgtg
     3841 ccctggccca ccctcgtgac caccctgacc tacggcgtgc agtgcttcag ccgctacccc
     3901 gaccacatga agcagcacga cttcttcaag tccgccatgc ccgaaggcta cgtccaggag
     3961 cgcaccatct tcttcaagga cgacggcaac tacaagaccc gcgccgaggt gaagttcgag
     4021 ggcgacaccc tggtgaaccg catcgagctg aagggcatcg acttcaagga ggacggcaac
     4081 atcctggggc acaagctgga gtacaactac aacagccaca acgtctatat catggccgac
     4141 aagcagaaga acggcatcaa ggtgaacttc aagatccgcc acaacatcga ggacggcagc
     4201 gtgcagctcg ccgaccacta ccagcagaac acccccatcg gcgacggccc cgtgctgctg
     4261 cccgacaacc actacctgag cacccagtcc gccctgagca aagaccccaa cgagaagcgc
     4321 gatcacatgg tcctgctgga gttcgtgacc gccgccggga tcactctcgg catggacgag
     4381 ctgtacaagg gatctggagc aacaaacttc tcactactca aacaagcagg tgacgtggag
     4441 gagaatcccg ggccttctag aggatccggc tccggcgagg gcaggggaag tctactaaca
     4501 tgcggggacg tggaggaaaa tcccggccca gctagcgtgt gatcagaatt cgttccggag
     4561 tcgtcgactc gacaatcaac ctctggatta caaaatttgt gaaagattga ctggtattct
     4621 taactatgtt gctcctttta cgctatgtgg atacgctgct ttaatgcctt tgtatcatgc
     4681 tattgcttcc cgtatggctt tcattttctc ctccttgtat aaatcctggt tgctgtctct
     4741 ttatgaggag ttgtggcccg ttgtcaggca acgtggcgtg gtgtgcactg tgtttgctga
     4801 cgcaaccccc actggttggg gcattgccac cacctgtcag ctcctttccg ggactttcgc
     4861 tttccccctc cctattgcca cggcggaact catcgccgcc tgccttgccc gctgctggac
     4921 aggggctcgg ctgttgggca ctgacaattc cgtggtgttg tcggggaagc tgacgtcctt
     4981 tccatggctg ctcgcctgtg ttgccacctg gattctgcgc gggacgtcct tctgctacgt
     5041 cccttcggcc ctcaatccag cggaccttcc ttcccgcggc ctgctgccgg ctctgcggcc
     5101 tcttccgcat cttcgccttc gccctcagac gagtcggatc tccctttggg ccgcctcccc
     5161 gcctggaatt aattcgagct cggtaccttt aagaccaatg acttacaagg cagctgtaga
     5221 tcttagccac tttttaaaag aaaagggggg actggaaggg ctacgtaact cccaacgaag
     5281 acaagatctg ctttttgctt gtactgggtc tctctggtta gaccagatct gagcctggga
     5341 gctctctggc taactaggga acccactgct taagcctcaa taaagcttgc cttgagtgct
     5401 tcaagtagtg tgtgcccgtc tgttgtgtga ctctggtaac tagagatccc tcagaccctt
     5461 ttagtcagtg tggaaaatct ctagcagtag tagttcatgt catcttatta ttcagtattt
     5521 ataacttgca aagaaatgaa tatcagagag tgagaggaac ttgtttattg cagcttataa
     5581 tggttacaaa taaagcaata gcatcacaaa tttcacaaat aaagcatttt tttcactgca
     5641 ttctagttgt ggtttgtcca aactcatcaa tgtatcttat catgtctggc tctagctatc
     5701 ccgcccctaa ctccgcccat cccgccccta actccgccca gttccgccca ttctccgccc
     5761 catggctgac taattttttt tatttatgca gaggccgagg ccgcctcggc ctctgagcta
     5821 ttccagaagt agtgaggagg cttttttgga ggcctaggga cgtacccaat tcgccctata
     5881 gtgagtcgta ttacgcgcgc tcactggccg tcgttttaca acgtcgtgac tgggaaaacc
     5941 ctggcgttac ccaacttaat cgccttgcag cacatccccc tttcgccagc tggcgtaata
     6001 gcgaagaggc ccgcaccgat cgcccttccc aacagttgcg cagcctgaat ggcgaatggg
     6061 nnnnnnnnnn nnnnnnnnnn nnnnnnnnnn nnnnnnnnnn nnnnnnnnnn nnnnnnnnnn
     6121 nnnnnnnnnn nnnnnnnnnn nnnnnnnnnn nnnnnnnnnn nnnnnnnnnn nnnnnnnnnn
     6181 nnnncnnnnn nnnnnnnnnn nnnnnnnnnn nnnnnnnnnn nnnnnnnnnn nnnnnnnnnn
     6241 nnnnnnnnnn nnnnnnnnnn nnnnnnnnnn nnnnnnannn nnnnnnnnnn nnnnnnnnnn
     6301 nnnnnnnnnn nnnnnnnnnn nnnnnncctt tgacgttgga gtccacgttc tttaatagtg
     6361 gactcttgtt ccaaactgga acaacactca accctatctc ggtctattct tttgatttat
     6421 aagggatttt gccgatttcg gcctattggt taaaaaatga gctgatttaa caaaaattta
     6481 acgcgaattt taacaaaata ttaacgctta caatttaggt ggcacttttc ggggaaatgt
     6541 gcgcggaacc cctatttgtt tatttttcta aatacattca aatatgtatc cgctcatgag
     6601 acaataaccc tgataaatgc ttcaataata ttgaaaaagg aagagtatga gtattcaaca
     6661 tttccgtgtc gcccttattc ccttttttgc ggcattttgc cttcctgttt ttgctcaccc
     6721 agaaacgctg gtgaaagtaa aagatgctga agatcagttg ggtgcacgag tgggttacat
     6781 cgaactggat ctcaacagcg gtaagatcct tgagagtttt cgccccgaag aacgttttcc
     6841 aatgatgagc acttttaaag ttctgctatg tggcgcggta ttatcccgta ttgacgccgg
     6901 gcaagagcaa ctcggtcgcc gcatacacta ttctcagaat gacttggttg agtactcacc
     6961 agtcacagaa aagcatctta cggatggcat gacagtaaga gaattatgca gtgctgccat
     7021 aaccatgagt gataacactg cggccaactt acttctgaca acgatcggag gaccgaagga
     7081 gctaaccgct tttttgcaca acatggggga tcatgtaact cgccttgatc gttgggaacc
     7141 ggagctgaat gaagccatac caaacgacga gcgtgacacc acgatgcctg tagcaatggc
     7201 aacaacgttg cgcaaactat taactggcga actacttact ctagcttccc ggcaacaatt
     7261 aatagactgg atggaggcgg ataaagttgc aggaccactt ctgcgctcgg cccttccggc
     7321 tggctggttt attgctgata aatctggagc cggtgagcgt gggtctcgcg gtatcattgc
     7381 agcactgggg ccagatggta agccctcccg tatcgtagtt atctacacga cggggagtca
     7441 ggcaactatg gatgaacgaa atagacagat cgctgagata ggtgcctcac tgattaagca
     7501 ttggtaactg tcagaccaag tttactcata tatactttag attgatttaa aacttcattt
     7561 ttaatttaaa aggatctagg tgaagatcct ttttgataat ctcatgacca aaatccctta
     7621 acgtgagttt tcgttccact gagcgtcaga ccccgtagaa aagatcaaag gatcttcttg
     7681 agatcctttt tttctgcgcg taatctgctg cttgcaaaca aaaaaaccac cgctaccagc
     7741 ggtggtttgt ttgccggatc aagagctacc aactcttttt ccgaaggtaa ctggcttcag
     7801 cagagcgcag ataccaaata ctgttcttct agtgtagccg tagttaggcc accacttcaa
     7861 gaactctgta gcaccgccta catacctcgc tctgctaatc ctgttaccag tggctgctgc
     7921 cagtggcgat aagtcgtgtc ttaccgggtt ggactcaaga cgatagttac cggataaggc
     7981 gcagcggtcg ggctgaacgg ggggttcgtg cacacagccc agcttggagc gaacgaccta
     8041 caccgaactg agatacctac agcgtgagct atgagaaagc gccacgcttc ccgaagggag
     8101 aaaggcggac aggtatccgg taagcggcag ggtcggaaca ggagagcgca cgagggagct
     8161 tccaggggga aacgcctggt atctttatag tcctgtcggg tttcgccacc tctcacttga
     8221 gcgtcgattt ttgtgatgct cgtcaggggg gcggagccta tggaaaaacg ccagcaacgc
     8281 ggccttttta cggttcctgg ccttttgctg gccttttgct cacatg
//
