LOCUS       Exported 546 bp ds-DNA linear SYN 18-MAY-2021
DEFINITION  3rd generation Lentiviral vector for bi-cistronic expression of EGFP
            and the gene of interest.
ACCESSION   .
VERSION     .
KEYWORDS    pUltra
SOURCE      synthetic DNA construct
  ORGANISM  synthetic DNA construct
REFERENCE   1 (bases 1 to 546)
  AUTHORS   Lou E, Fujisawa S, Morozov A, Barlas A, Romin Y, Dogan Y, Gholami S,
            Moreira AL, Manova-Todorova K, Moore MA
  TITLE     Tunneling nanotubes provide a unique conduit for intercellular
            transfer of cellular contents in human malignant pleural
            mesothelioma.
  JOURNAL   PLoS One. 2012;7(3):e33093. doi: 10.1371/journal.pone.0033093. Epub
            2012 Mar 9.
  PUBMED    22427958
REFERENCE   2 (bases 1 to 546)
  AUTHORS   .
  TITLE     Direct Submission
  JOURNAL   Exported May 18, 2021 from SnapGene Server 1.1.58
            http://www.snapgene.com
FEATURES             Location/Qualifiers
     source          1..546
                     /organism="synthetic DNA construct"
                     /mol_type="other DNA"
     regulatory      18..27
                     /regulatory_class="other"
                     /note="vertebrate consensus sequence for strong initiation
                     of translation (Kozak, 1987)"
     primer_bind     complement(204..223)
                     /label=hUBCpro-F
                     /note="Human Ubiquitin C (UbC) promoter, forward primer"
ORIGIN
        1 gctctcgccc ttgctcacca tggtggcgac cggtggatcg gacctgcagc ccaagcttcg
       61 tctaacaaaa aagccaaaaa cggccagaat ttagcggaca atttactagt ctaacactga
      121 aaattacata ttgacccaaa tgattacatt tcaaaaggtg cctaaaaaac ttcacaaaac
      181 acactcgcca accccgagcg catagttcaa aaccggagct tcagctactt aagaagatag
      241 gtacataaaa ccgaccaaag aaactgacgc ctcacttatc cctcccctca ccagaggtcc
      301 ggcgcctgtc gattcaggag agcctaccct aggcccgaac cctgcgtcct gcgacggaga
      361 aaagcctacc gcacacctac cggcaggtgg ccccaccctg cattataagc caacagaacg
      421 ggtgacgtca cgacacgacg agggcgcgcg ctcccaaagg tacgggtgca ctgcccaacg
      481 gcaccgccat aactgccgcc cccgcaacag acgacaaacc gagttctcca gtcagtgaca
      541 aacttc
//
