LOCUS       Exported 900 bp ds-DNA linear SYN 18-MAY-2021
DEFINITION  3rd generation Lentiviral vector for bi-cistronic expression of EGFP
            and the gene of interest.
ACCESSION   .
VERSION     .
KEYWORDS    pUltra
SOURCE      synthetic DNA construct
  ORGANISM  synthetic DNA construct
REFERENCE   1 (bases 1 to 900)
  AUTHORS   Lou E, Fujisawa S, Morozov A, Barlas A, Romin Y, Dogan Y, Gholami S,
            Moreira AL, Manova-Todorova K, Moore MA
  TITLE     Tunneling nanotubes provide a unique conduit for intercellular
            transfer of cellular contents in human malignant pleural
            mesothelioma.
  JOURNAL   PLoS One. 2012;7(3):e33093. doi: 10.1371/journal.pone.0033093. Epub
            2012 Mar 9.
  PUBMED    22427958
REFERENCE   2 (bases 1 to 900)
  AUTHORS   .
  TITLE     Direct Submission
  JOURNAL   Exported May 18, 2021 from SnapGene Server 1.1.58
            http://www.snapgene.com
FEATURES             Location/Qualifiers
     source          1..900
                     /organism="synthetic DNA construct"
                     /mol_type="other DNA"
     LTR             90..323
                     /label=3' LTR (Delta-U3)
                     /note="self-inactivating 3' long terminal repeat (LTR) from
                     HIV-1"
     CDS             520..531
                     /codon_start=1
                     /product="Factor Xa recognition and cleavage site"
                     /label=Factor Xa site
                     /translation="IEGR"
ORIGIN
        1 tttnngcgca taacagttcc tctcactctc tgatattcat ttctttgcaa gttataaata
       61 ctgaataata agatgacatg aactactact gctagagatt ttccacactg actaaaaggg
      121 tctgagggat ctctagttac cagagtcaca caacagacgg gcacacacta cttgaagcac
      181 tcaaggcaag ctttattgag gcttaagcag tgggttccct agttagccag agagctccca
      241 ggctcagatc tggtctaacc agagagaccc agtacaagca aaaagcagat cttgtcttcg
      301 ttgggagtta cgtagccctt ccagtccccc cttttctttt aaaaagtggc taagatctac
      361 agctgccttg taagtcattg gtcttaaagg taccgagctc gaattaattc caggcgggga
      421 ggcggcccaa agggagatcc gactcgtctg agggcgaagg cgaagatgcg gaagaggccg
      481 cagagccggc agcaggccgc gggaaggaag gtccgctgga ttgagggccg aagggacgta
      541 gcagaaggac gtcccgcgca gaatccaggt ggcaacacag gcgagcagcc atggaaagga
      601 cgtcagcttc cccgacaaca ccacggaatt gtcagtgccc aacagccgag cccctgtcca
      661 gcagcgggca aggcaggcgg cgatgagttc cgccgtggca atagggaggg ggaaagcgaa
      721 agtcccggaa aggagctgac aggtggtggc aatgccccaa ccagtggggg ttgcgtcagc
      781 aaacacagtg cacaccacgc cacgttgcct gacaacgggc cacaactcct cataaagaga
      841 cagcaaccag gatttataca aggaggagaa aatgaaagcc atacgggaag caatagcatg
//
