>Addgene plasmid #24129 | pUltra | addgene partial sequence | sequence record 168771 | EGFP-C 5'-CATGGTCCTGCTGGAGTTCGTG-3'
CTCGGCATGGACGAGCTGTACAAGGGATCTGGAGCAACAAACTTCTCACTACTCAAACAAGCAGGTGACG
TGGAGGAGAATCCCGGGCCTTCTAGAGGATCCGGCTCCGGCGAGGGCAGGGGAAGTCTACTAACATGCGG
GGACGTGGAGGAAAATCCCGGCCCAGCTAGCGTGTGATCAGAATTCGTTCCGGAGTCGTCGACTCGACAA
TCAACCTCTGGATTACAAAATTTGTGAAAGATTGACTGGTATTCTTAACTATGTTGCTCCTTTTACGCTA
TGTGGATACGCTGCTTTAATGCCTTTGTATCATGCTATTGCTTCCCGTATGGCTTTCATTTTCTCCTCCT
TGTATAAATCCTGGTTGCTGTCTCTTTATGAGGAGTTGTGGCCCGTTGTCAGGCAACGTGGCGTGGTGTG
CACTGTGTTTGCTGACGCAACCCCCACTGGTTGGGGCATTGCCACCACCTGTCAGCTCCTTTCCGGGACT
TTCGCTTTCCCCCTCCCTATTGCCACGGCGGAACTCATCGCCGCCTGCCTTGCCCGCTGCTGGACAGGGG
CTCGGCTGTTGGGCACTGACAATTCCGTGGTGTTGTCGGGGAAGCTGACGTCCTTTCCATGGCTGCTCGC
CTGTGTTGCCACCTGGATTCTGCGCGGGACGTCCTTCTGCTACGTCCCTTCGGCCCTCAATCCAGCGGAC
CTTCCTTCCCGCGGCCTGCTGCCGGCTCTGCGGCCTCTTCCGCATCTTCGCCTTCGCCCTCAGACGAGTC
GGATCTCCCTTTGGGCCGCCTCCCCGCCTGGAATTAATTCGAGCTCGGTACCTTTAAGACCAATGACTTA
CAAGGCAGCTGTAGATCTTAGCCACTTTTTAAAAGAAAAGGGGGGACTGGAAGGGCTACGTAACTC
